Addgene plasmid #249048: pcDNA4-MS2-CP-GFP-SBP
Purpose: Expresses MS2 cap binding protein (CP) fused to GFP and streptavidin binding peptide (SBP)
Depositing lab: Jeffrey Gerst. Depositing organization: Weizmann Institute of Science. Publication: A novel mRNA affinity purification technique for the identification of interacting proteins and transcripts in ribonucleoprotein complexes. Slobodin B, Gerst JE. RNA. 2010 Nov;16(11):2277-90. doi: 10.1261/rna.2091710. Epub 2010 Sep 28. PubMed 20876833.
Backbone
  Vector backbone: pcDNA4
  Vector type: Mammalian Expression
Growth in bacteria
  Bacterial resistance: Ampicillin, 100 μg/mL
  Growth temperature: 37°C
  Growth strain: DH5alpha
  Copy number: High Copy
Gene/Insert
  Gene/Insert name: MS2 binding coat protein
  Species: MS2 bacteriophage
  Promoter: CMV
  Tag / fusion protein: GFP (C terminal on insert); streptavidin binding peptide (C terminal on insert)
  Cloning method: Restriction Enzyme; 5′ cloning site KpnI (not destroyed); 3′ cloning site XbaI (not destroyed)
  Sequencing primers: 5′ -
Terms and licenses: Academic/Nonprofit Terms; Industry Terms: Not Available to Industry
How to cite: pcDNA4-MS2-CP-GFP-SBP was a gift from Jeffrey Gerst (Addgene plasmid # 249048 ; http://n2t.net/addgene:249048 ; RRID:Addgene_249048)
