[The description below was written by a language model from this plasmid's Addgene catalogue record and pLannotate feature annotations shown in this document.]
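Description:
pcDNA4-MS2-CP-GFP-SBP is a mammalian expression plasmid of 6,282 nt built on the pcDNA4 backbone. It is propagated in E. coli through a high-copy ColE1/pUC-type origin with ampicillin selection (β-lactamase under its own promoter) and also carries an f1 origin. For selection in mammalian cells, the backbone provides a bleomycin/Zeocin resistance gene (Sh ble) driven by the SV40 early promoter, with a nested EM7 bacterial promoter and an SV40 polyadenylation signal.

The payload is the bacteriophage MS2 coat protein, inserted between KpnI and XbaI sites and fused at its C terminus to EGFP and then to a streptavidin-binding peptide (SBP). The catalogue purpose line calls CP a "cap binding protein", but the insert name and feature annotation identify it as the phage coat (capsid) protein, which binds a specific RNA hairpin. Expression is driven by the CMV enhancer and promoter and terminated by the bGH polyadenylation signal. Short matches to tet-operator-containing promoters lie immediately downstream of the CMV promoter, which suggests a tetracycline-operator version of pcDNA4, repressible in cells expressing the Tet repressor, although the record does not state this. The feature table does not annotate the SBP tag. The unannotated stretch between the end of EGFP and the bGH signal would be consistent with its recorded C-terminal position.

The fusion is designed to bind transcripts engineered to carry MS2 stem-loops. GFP allows visualisation of the tagged RNA or confirmation of fusion expression, and SBP allows capture on streptavidin. The associated publication describes an mRNA affinity purification approach of this kind, used to identify the proteins and transcripts present in ribonucleoprotein complexes.
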