Features (pLannotate 1.2.2; 23 found; start..end, strand, type, name):
    171..1031    -  CDS            AmpR: β-lactamase; bla; confers resistance to ampicillin, carbenicillin, and related antibiotics
   1032..1136    -  promoter       AmpR promoter: bla
   1195..1247    -  misc_feature   bom (fragment): basis of mobility region from pBR322
   1402..1781    +  enhancer       CMV enhancer: human cytomegalovirus immediate early enhancer
   1782..1985    +  promoter       CMV promoter: human cytomegalovirus (CMV) immediate early promoter
   1987..2006    +  promoter       PLtetO-1 promoter (fragment): modified phage lambda PL promoter with tet operator sites (Lutz and Bujard, 1997)
   2008..2027    +  promoter       PLtetO-1 promoter (fragment): modified phage lambda PL promoter with tet operator sites (Lutz and Bujard, 1997)
   2035..2068    +  promoter       TRE3GV promoter (fragment): 3rd-generation Tet-responsive promoter that can be activated by binding of Tet-On® 3G, optimized for retroviral and lentiviral vectors
   2157..2546    +  CDS            CAPSD_BPMS2: Experimental evidence at protein level: Swiss-Prot protein existence level 1. Acts as a translational repressor of viral replicase synthesis late in infection. This latter function is the result of capsid protein interaction with an RNA hairpin which contains the replicase ribosome-binding site. From Escherichia phage MS2 (Bacteriophage MS2).
   2574..3287    +  CDS            EGFP: EGFP is a basic (constitutively fluorescent) green fluorescent protein published in 1996, derived from Aequorea victoria. It is reported to be a rapidly-maturing weak dimer with moderate acid sensitivity.
   3463..3687    +  polyA_signal   bGH poly(A) signal: bovine growth hormone polyadenylation signal
   3691..3712    +  promoter       SV40 promoter (fragment): SV40 enhancer and early promoter
   3733..4161    +  rep_origin     f1 ori (sequence partly withheld): f1 bacteriophage origin of replication; arrow indicates direction of (+) strand synthesis
   4175..4504    +  promoter       SV40 promoter: SV40 enhancer and early promoter
   4552..4599    +  promoter       EM7 promoter: synthetic bacterial promoter&nbsp
   4618..4992    +  CDS            BleoR: antibiotic-binding protein; Sh ble from Streptoalloteichus hindustanus; confers resistance to bleomycin, phleomycin, and Zeocin™
   5002..5127    +  CDS            ble (fragment): BLE_KLEPN - Experimental evidence at protein level: Swiss-Prot protein existence level 1. Binding protein with a strong affinity to the bleomycin family of antibiotics. Binds to CL990; an antimitotic-antibiotic compound. From Klebsiella pneumoniae.
   5122..5243    +  polyA_signal   SV40 poly(A) signal: SV40 polyadenylation signal
   5316..5332    -  protein_bind   lac operator: The lac repressor binds to the lac operator to inhibit transcription in E. coli. This inhibition can be relieved by adding lactose or isopropyl-β-D-thiogalactopyranoside (IPTG). lac repressor encoded by lacI
   5340..5370    -  promoter       lac promoter: promoter for the E. coli lac operon
   5385..5406    -  protein_bind   CAP binding site: CAP binding activates transcription in the presence of cAMP. E. coli catabolite activator protein
   5419..5511    -  CDS            lacI (fragment): lac repressor; lacI; The lac repressor binds to the lac operator to inhibit transcription in E. coli. This inhibition can be relieved by adding lactose or isopropyl-β-D-thiogalactopyranoside (IPTG).
   5694..6282    -  rep_origin     ori: high-copy-number ColE1/pMB1/pBR322/pUC origin of replication
>Addgene plasmid #249048 | pcDNA4-MS2-CP-GFP-SBP | addgene full sequence | sequence record 496380 | Addgene NGS Result
GAAGATCCTTTGATCTTTTCTACGGGGTCTGACGCTCAGTGGAACGAAAACTCACGTTAAGGGATTTTGG
TCATGAGATTATCAAAAAGGATCTTCACCTAGATCCTTTTAAATTAAAAATGAAGTTTTAAATCAATCTA
AAGTATATATGAGTAAACTTGGTCTGACAGTTACCAATGCTTAATCAGTGAGGCACCTATCTCAGCGATC
TGTCTATTTCGTTCATCCATAGTTGCCTGACTCCCCGTCGTGTAGATAACTACGATACGGGAGGGCTTAC
CATCTGGCCCCAGTGCTGCAATGATACCGCGAGACCCACGCTCACCGGCTCCAGATTTATCAGCAATAAA
CCAGCCAGCCGGAAGGGCCGAGCGCAGAAGTGGTCCTGCAACTTTATCCGCCTCCATCCAGTCTATTAAT
TGTTGCCGGGAAGCTAGAGTAAGTAGTTCGCCAGTTAATAGTTTGCGCAACGTTGTTGCCATTGCTACAG
GCATCGTGGTGTCACGCTCGTCGTTTGGTATGGCTTCATTCAGCTCCGGTTCCCAACGATCAAGGCGAGT
TACATGATCCCCCATGTTGTGCAAAAAAGCGGTTAGCTCCTTCGGTCCTCCGATCGTTGTCAGAAGTAAG
TTGGCCGCAGTGTTATCACTCATGGTTATGGCAGCACTGCATAATTCTCTTACTGTCATGCCATCCGTAA
GATGCTTTTCTGTGACTGGTGAGTACTCAACCAAGTCATTCTGAGAATAGTGTATGCGGCGACCGAGTTG
CTCTTGCCCGGCGTCAATACGGGATAATACCGCGCCACATAGCAGAACTTTAAAAGTGCTCATCATTGGA
AAACGTTCTTCGGGGCGAAAACTCTCAAGGATCTTACCGCTGTTGAGATCCAGTTCGATGTAACCCACTC
GTGCACCCAACTGATCTTCAGCATCTTTTACTTTCACCAGCGTTTCTGGGTGAGCAAAAACAGGAAGGCA
AAATGCCGCAAAAAAGGGAATAAGGGCGACACGGAAATGTTGAATACTCATACTCTTCCTTTTTCAATAT
TATTGAAGCATTTATCAGGGTTATTGTCTCATGAGCGGATACATATTTGAATGTATTTAGAAAAATAAAC
AAATAGGGGTTCCGCGCACATTTCCCCGAAAAGTGCCACCTGACGTCGACGGATCGGGAGATCTCCCGAT
CCCCTATGGTGCACTCTCAGTACAATCTGCTCTGATGCCGCATAGTTAAGCCAGTATCTGCTCCCTGCTT
GTGTGTTGGAGGTCGCTGAGTAGTGCGCGAGCAAAATTTAAGCTACAACAAGGCAAGGCTTGACCGACAA
TTGCATGAAGAATCTGCTTAGGGTTAGGCGTTTTGCGCTGCTTCGCGATGTACGGGCCAGATATACGCGT
TGACATTGATTATTGACTAGTTATTAATAGTAATCAATTACGGGGTCATTAGTTCATAGCCCATATATGG
AGTTCCGCGTTACATAACTTACGGTAAATGGCCCGCCTGGCTGACCGCCCAACGACCCCCGCCCATTGAC
GTCAATAATGACGTATGTTCCCATAGTAACGCCAATAGGGACTTTCCATTGACGTCAATGGGTGGAGTAT
TTACGGTAAACTGCCCACTTGGCAGTACATCAAGTGTATCATATGCCAAGTACGCCCCCTATTGACGTCA
ATGACGGTAAATGGCCCGCCTGGCATTATGCCCAGTACATGACCTTATGGGACTTTCCTACTTGGCAGTA
CATCTACGTATTAGTCATCGCTATTACCATGGTGATGCGGTTTTGGCAGTACATCAATGGGCGTGGATAG
CGGTTTGACTCACGGGGATTTCCAAGTCTCCACCCCATTGACGTCAATGGGAGTTTGTTTTGGCACCAAA
ATCAACGGGACTTTCCAAAATGTCGTAACAACTCCGCCCCATTGACGCAAATGGGCGGTAGGCGTGTACG
GTGGGAGGTCTATATAAGCAGAGCTCTCCCTATCAGTGATAGAGATCTCCCTATCAGTGATAGAGATCGT
CGACGAGCTCGTTTAGTGAACCGTCAGATCGCCTGGAGACGCCATCCACGCTGTTTTGACCTCCATAGAA
GACACCGGGACCGATCCAGCCTCCGGACTCTAGCGTTTAAACTTAAGCTTGGTACCATGGCTTCTAACTT
TACTCAGTTCGTTCTCGTCGACAATGGCGGAACTGGCGACGTGACTGTCGCCCCAAGCAACTTCGCTAAC
GGGGTCGCTGAATGGATCAGCTCTAACTCGCGTTCACAGGCTTACAAAGTAACCTGTAGCGTTCGTCAGA
GCTCTGCGCAGAATCGCAAATACACCATCAAAGTCGAGGTGCCTAAAGTGGCAACCCAGACTGTTGGTGG
TGTAGAGCTTCCTGTAGCCGCATGGCGTTCGTACCTAAATATGGAACTAACCATTCCAATTTTCGCCACG
AATTCCGACTGCGAGCTTATTGTTAAGGCAATGCAAGGTCTCCTAAAAGATGGAAACCCGATTCCCTCAG
CAATCGCAGCAAACTCCGGCATCTACGGATCATCAGGTGCTGGATCCGGTGCAGTGAGCAAGGGCGAGGA
GCTGTTCACCGGGGTGGTGCCCATCCTGGTCGAGCTGGACGGCGACGTAAACGGCCACAAGTTCAGCGTG
TCCGGCGAGGGCGAGGGCGATGCCACCTACGGCAAGCTGACCCTGAAGTTCATCTGCACCACCGGCAAGC
TGCCCGTGCCCTGGCCCACCCTCGTGACCACCCTGACCTACGGCGTGCAGTGCTTCAGCCGCTACCCCGA
CCACATGAAGCAGCACGACTTCTTCAAGTCCGCCATGCCCGAAGGCTACGTCCAGGAGCGCACCATCTTC
TTCAAGGACGACGGCAACTACAAGACCCGCGCCGAGGTGAAGTTCGAGGGCGACACCCTGGTGAACCGCA
TCGAGCTGAAGGGCATCGACTTCAAGGAGGACGGCAACATCCTGGGGCACAAGCTGGAGTACAACTACAA
CAGCCACAACGTCTATATCATGGCCGACAAGCAGAAGAACGGCATCAAGGTGAACTTCAAGATCCGCCAC
AACATCGAGGACGGCAGCGTGCAGCTCGCCGACCACTACCAGCAGAACACCCCCATCGGCGACGGCCCCG
TGCTGCTGCCCGACAACCACTACCTGAGCACCCAGTCCGCCCTGAGCAAAGACCCCAACGAGAAGCGCGA
TCACATGGTCCTGCTGGAGTTCGTGACCGCCGCCGGGATCACTCTCGGCATGGACGAGCTGTACAAGTCA
GGTGCTGCAGGAGGTAGTATGGATGAAAAAACTACTGGATGGAGAGGAGGTCATGTAGTAGAAGGACTAG
CAGGTGAGCTAGAGCAACTAAGAGCAAGGCTGGAGCATCATCCTCAAGGACAGAGAGAACCATAATCTAG
AGGGCCCGTTTAAACCCGCTGATCAGCCTCGACTGTGCCTTCTAGTTGCCAGCCATCTGTTGTTTGCCCC
TCCCCCGTGCCTTCCTTGACCCTGGAAGGTGCCACTCCCACTGTCCTTTCCTAATAAAATGAGGAAATTG
CATCGCATTGTCTGAGTAGGTGTCATTCTATTCTGGGGGGTGGGGTGGGGCAGGACAGCAAGGGGGAGGA
TTGGGAAGACAATAGCAGGCATGCTGGGGATGCGGTGGGCTCTATGGCTTCTGAGGCGGAAAGAACCAGC
TGGGGCTCTAGGGGGTATCCCC
[124 nt withheld, positions 3733-3856]
C
[91 nt withheld, positions 3858-3948]
A
[49 nt withheld, positions 3950-3998]
CCTTTGACGTTGGAGTCCACGTTCTTT
[37 nt withheld, positions 4026-4062]
ACCCTATCTCGGTCTATTCTTTTGATTTATAAGGGATTTTGCCGATTTCGGCCTATTGGTTAAAAAATGA
GCTGATTTAACAAAAATTTAACGCGAATTAATTCTGTGGAATGTGTGTCAGTTAGGGTGTGGAAAGTCCC
CAGGCTCCCCAGCAGGCAGAAGTATGCAAAGCATGCATCTCAATTAGTCAGCAACCAGGTGTGGAAAGTC
CCCAGGCTCCCCAGCAGGCAGAAGTATGCAAAGCATGCATCTCAATTAGTCAGCAACCATAGTCCCGCCC
CTAACTCCGCCCATCCCGCCCCTAACTCCGCCCAGTTCCGCCCATTCTCCGCCCCATGGCTGACTAATTT
TTTTTATTTATGCAGAGGCCGAGGCCGCCTCTGCCTCTGAGCTATTCCAGAAGTAGTGAGGAGGCTTTTT
TGGAGGCCTAGGCTTTTGCAAAAAGCTCCCGGGAGCTTGTATATCCATTTTCGGATCTGATCAGCACGTG
TTGACAATTAATCATCGGCATAGTATATCGGCATAGTATAATACGACAAGGTGAGGAACTAAACCATGGC
CAAGTTGACCAGTGCCGTTCCGGTGCTCACCGCGCGCGACGTCGCCGGAGCGGTCGAGTTCTGGACCGAC
CGGCTCGGGTTCTCCCGGGACTTCGTGGAGGACGACTTCGCCGGTGTGGTCCGGGACGACGTGACCCTGT
TCATCAGCGCGGTCCAGGACCAGGTGGTGCCGGACAACACCCTGGCCTGGGTGTGGGTGCGCGGCCTGGA
CGAGCTGTACGCCGAGTGGTCGGAGGTCGTGTCCACGAACTTCCGGGACGCCTCCGGGCCGGCCATGACC
GAGATCGGCGAGCAGCCGTGGGGGCGGGAGTTCGCCCTGCGCGACCCGGCCGGCAACTGCGTGCACTTCG
TGGCCGAGGAGCAGGACTGACACGTGCTACGAGATTTCGATTCCACCGCCGCCTTCTATGAAAGGTTGGG
CTTCGGAATCGTTTTCCGGGACGCCGGCTGGATGATCCTCCAGCGCGGGGATCTCATGCTGGAGTTCTTC
GCCCACCCCAACTTGTTTATTGCAGCTTATAATGGTTACAAATAAAGCAATAGCATCACAAATTTCACAA
ATAAAGCATTTTTTTCACTGCATTCTAGTTGTGGTTTGTCCAAACTCATCAATGTATCTTATCATGTCTG
TATACCGTCGACCTCTAGCTAGAGCTTGGCGTAATCATGGTCATAGCTGTTTCCTGTGTGAAATTGTTAT
CCGCTCACAATTCCACACAACATACGAGCCGGAAGCATAAAGTGTAAAGCCTGGGGTGCCTAATGAGTGA
GCTAACTCACATTAATTGCGTTGCGCTCACTGCCCGCTTTCCAGTCGGGAAACCTGTCGTGCCAGCTGCA
TTAATGAATCGGCCAACGCGCGGGGAGAGGCGGTTTGCGTATTGGGCGCTCTTCCGCTTCCTCGCTCACT
GACTCGCTGCGCTCGGTCGTTCGGCTGCGGCGAGCGGTATCAGCTCACTCAAAGGCGGTAATACGGTTAT
CCACAGAATCAGGGGATAACGCAGGAAAGAACATGTGAGCAAAAGGCCAGCAAAAGGCCAGGAACCGTAA
AAAGGCCGCGTTGCTGGCGTTTTTCCATAGGCTCCGCCCCCCTGACGAGCATCACAAAAATCGACGCTCA
AGTCAGAGGTGGCGAAACCCGACAGGACTATAAAGATACCAGGCGTTTCCCCCTGGAAGCTCCCTCGTGC
GCTCTCCTGTTCCGACCCTGCCGCTTACCGGATACCTGTCCGCCTTTCTCCCTTCGGGAAGCGTGGCGCT
TTCTCATAGCTCACGCTGTAGGTATCTCAGTTCGGTGTAGGTCGTTCGCTCCAAGCTGGGCTGTGTGCAC
GAACCCCCCGTTCAGCCCGACCGCTGCGCCTTATCCGGTAACTATCGTCTTGAGTCCAACCCGGTAAGAC
ACGACTTATCGCCACTGGCAGCAGCCACTGGTAACAGGATTAGCAGAGCGAGGTATGTAGGCGGTGCTAC
AGAGTTCTTGAAGTGGTGGCCTAACTACGGCTACACTAGAAGAACAGTATTTGGTATCTGCGCTCTGCTG
AAGCCAGTTACCTTCGGAAAAAGAGTTGGTAGCTCTTGATCCGGCAAACAAACCACCGCTGGTAGCGGTG
GTTTTTTTGTTTGCAAGCAGCAGATTACGCGCAGAAAAAAAGGATCTCAA
